Addgene plasmid #91922: pC032 - RcdCas13a from Rhodobacter capsulatus DE442
Purpose: Expresses RcdCas13a for bacterial expression and contains backbone for spacer cloning
Depositing lab: Feng Zhang. Depositing organization: Broad Institute. Publication: RNA targeting with CRISPR-Cas13. Abudayyeh OO, Gootenberg JS, Essletzbichler P, Han S, Joung J, Belanto JJ, Verdine V, Cox DBT, Kellner MJ, Regev A, Lander ES, Voytas DF, Ting AY, Zhang F. Nature. 2017 Oct 4. doi: 10.1038/nature24049. PubMed 28976959.
Backbone
  Vector backbone: pACYC184
  Backbone size w/o insert (bp): 4197
  Total vector size (bp): 8185
  Vector type: Bacterial Expression
Growth in bacteria
  Bacterial resistance: Chloramphenicol, 25 μg/mL
  Growth temperature: 37°C
  Growth strain: NEB Stable
  Copy number: Low Copy
Gene/Insert
  Gene/Insert name: RcdCas13a and guide expression cassette
  Species: Rhodobacter capsulatus DE442
  Insert size (bp): 3988
Terms and licenses: Academic/Nonprofit Terms; Industry Terms: Not Available to Industry
How to cite: pC032 - RcdCas13a from Rhodobacter capsulatus DE442 was a gift from Feng Zhang (Addgene plasmid # 91922 ; http://n2t.net/addgene:91922 ; RRID:Addgene_91922)
