[The description below was written by a language model from this plasmid's Addgene catalogue record and the feature table of its GenBank file.]
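Description:
pC032 is a low-copy bacterial expression plasmid built on the pACYC184 backbone and carrying the Cas13a ortholog from Rhodobacter capsulatus DE442 (RcdCas13a) together with a guide RNA expression cassette designed to accept user-chosen spacers. It replicates from the p15A origin, which is compatible with ColE1-type plasmids, so it can be maintained in the same E. coli cell as a second plasmid, such as one carrying a target. Selection is with chloramphenicol, through the cat gene driven by its native promoter. The feature table also annotates a full-length tetracycline efflux (TcR) coding sequence inherited from pACYC184, although the catalogue lists only chloramphenicol as the selection marker.

The insert of roughly 4 kb is described as the RcdCas13a gene plus the guide cassette, but the feature table does not annotate the Cas13a open reading frame, the direct repeat or the spacer cloning site, so their exact positions and arrangement cannot be read from the record. Two promoters are annotated: a lac promoter and the strong constitutive synthetic promoter J23119, both on the complementary strand. These presumably serve the protein and the guide RNA, but the record does not state which drives which. The annotated sequence is 8181 bp, four bases shorter than the catalogued total size.

Cas13a is an RNA-guided, RNA-targeting CRISPR effector. This plasmid belongs to work on RNA targeting with CRISPR-Cas13, and it provides a way to express this ortholog with a custom spacer in bacteria and test its RNA-targeting activity.
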