LOCUS       Exported 8181 bp ds-DNA circular SYN 13-MAY-2021
DEFINITION  Expresses RcdCas13a for bacterial expression and contains backbone
            for spacer cloning.
ACCESSION   .
VERSION     .
KEYWORDS    pC032 - RcdCas13a from Rhodobacter capsulatus DE442
SOURCE      synthetic DNA construct
  ORGANISM  synthetic DNA construct
REFERENCE   1 (bases 1 to 8181)
  AUTHORS   Abudayyeh OO, Gootenberg JS, Essletzbichler P, Han S, Joung J,
            Belanto JJ, Verdine V, Cox DBT, Kellner MJ, Regev A, Lander ES,
            Voytas DF, Ting AY, Zhang F
  TITLE     RNA targeting with CRISPR-Cas13.
  JOURNAL   Nature. 2017 Oct 4. doi: 10.1038/nature24049.
  PUBMED    28976959
REFERENCE   2 (bases 1 to 8181)
  AUTHORS   .
  TITLE     Direct Submission
  JOURNAL   Exported May 13, 2021 from SnapGene Server 1.1.58
            http://www.snapgene.com
FEATURES             Location/Qualifiers
     source          1..8181
                     /organism="synthetic DNA construct"
                     /mol_type="other DNA"
     promoter        complement(1282..1311)
                     /label=lac promoter
                     /note="promoter for the E. coli lac operon"
     rep_origin      1349..1894
                     /direction=RIGHT
                     /label=p15A ori
                     /note="Plasmids containing the medium-copy-number p15A
                     origin of replication can be propagated in E. coli cells
                     that contain a second plasmid with the ColE1 origin. "
     primer_bind     1795..1814
                     /label=pBR322ori-F
                     /note="pBR322 origin, forward primer"
     primer_bind     2011..2028
                     /label=L4440
                     /note="L4440 vector, forward primer"
     promoter        2420..2522
                     /label=cat promoter
                     /note="promoter of the E. coli cat gene encoding
                     chloramphenicol acetyltransferase"
     CDS             2523..3182
                     /codon_start=1
                     /gene="cat"
                     /product="chloramphenicol acetyltransferase"
                     /label=CmR
                     /note="confers resistance to chloramphenicol"
                     /translation="MEKKITGYTTVDISQWHRKEHFEAFQSVAQCTYNQTVQLDITAFL
                     KTVKKNKHKFYPAFIHILARLMNAHPEFRMAMKDGELVIWDSVHPCYTVFHEQTETFSS
                     LWSEYHDDFRQFLHIYSQDVACYGENLAYFPKGFIENMFFVSANPWVSFTSFDLNVANM
                     DNFFAPVFTMGKYYTQGDKVLMPLAIQVHHAVCDGFHVGRMLNELQQYCDEWQGGA"
     primer_bind     complement(2589..2608)
                     /label=CAT-R
                     /note="Chloramphenicol resistance gene, reverse primer"
     CDS             complement(4216..5406)
                     /codon_start=1
                     /gene="tet"
                     /product="tetracycline efflux protein"
                     /label=TcR
                     /note="confers resistance to tetracycline"
                     /translation="MKSNNALIVILGTVTLDAVGIGLVMPVLPGLLRDIVHSDSIASHY
                     GVLLALYALMQFLCAPVLGALSDRFGRRPVLLASLLGATIDYAIMATTPVLWILYAGRI
                     VAGITGATGAVAGAYIADITDGEDRARHFGLMSACFGVGMVAGPVAGGLLGAISLHAPF
                     LAAAVLNGLNLLLGCFLMQESHKGERRPMPLRAFNPVSSFRWARGMTIVAALMTVFFIM
                     QLVGQVPAALWVIFGEDRFRWSATMIGLSLAVFGILHALAQAFVTGPATKRFGEKQAII
                     AGMAADALGYVLLAFATRGWMAFPIMILLASGGIGMPALQAMLSRQVDDDHQGQLQGSL
                     AALTSLTSIIGPLIVTAIYAASASTWNGLAWIVGAALYLVCLPALRRGAWSRATST"
     primer_bind     5035..5054
                     /label=pBRrevBam
                     /note="pBR322 vectors, tet region, downstream of BamHI,
                     reverse primer"
     promoter        complement(5556..5590)
                     /label=J23119 promoter
                     /note="bacterial promoter (Registry of Standard Biological
                     Parts BBa_J23119)"
ORIGIN
        1 tttccttatt gctgatgacc tgcctgatgt tcactgctgc agtcaggtcc cggtcgttct
       61 tctcagtgtt cacgatcttc cccatagggt cgatccaggc cttcatggat cggcctgcca
      121 gggcaaatgc cccgacccac agccgcacga agatttcgct ctccttaatc tcggtctgcc
      181 ctgcgctagt ccaataatgg ctctgagcca gatccccggc ctgctgtccc cgatactcgc
      241 tgaccctccc catcctgacc atctggttgc gcaccctatt ttcgtgtgtg tgtctcatca
      301 gtgccagcag ctctgtcttg tctgctggaa aagctcttgc ggcatttttc cctctggcgc
      361 acagtcgctt ataggtcttt ttcacctcgt cgtgcagtgc caggacactt ggcccagctg
      421 ctggatcaaa gctgcatctt ttgcttccgg tgaccctttc caggtgctct gccagggcaa
      481 acccgacctt tggagacagg ctccgtcctg acacctgtcg aggtgggtca aatgcctgag
      541 cagcggacac ggcagccttg gccacttcct tcactgaggc tgccacgtcc acgacgaaat
      601 aagtctgaat ttcctcctct ccccagttcc tggccagcct ggccatcccc cttggcagca
      661 ctgagctctc gatccccagt gcccttgcga ccaccagccc gggggcaaat ttatcagtct
      721 ttgggttcct ctttggctgg ccatcaatcc ttttttcgtc cacatgcaga tgctcataca
      781 gtgcagctgc cagttccttt gcgtcgttcc ccctctttga catggcccca taccagcgtc
      841 cgtggaaagc ctgtggctca gggggatcgg cctcgaactt cagttttgcg ccgctgtcag
      901 cgggctgaaa cttgtcccca taagggtgca gcctgcgctt aaactgatca taatctgagt
      961 cctgtgccag ccctgcttca ctcaccagtt tccagaatgc ttcccccaga tcatcccggg
     1021 cgtcgaactg cattttgctt ggtgtaggac tgtggatagc cttgccgtct gattttctgc
     1081 tatctggttt ccggtagatc ttgtcaatgc cactaatcca ctggccaatc agagcctttg
     1141 gatcgcttga caggtgagct ggcagttctt tccggttctt tccgtcagta gaaatcttcc
     1201 tcttcagtcc tcctgctggg tccccgaact cgctaatagt ccttccctgc actttgccga
     1261 tctgcatgga taagacctcc taacatacga gccggaagca taaagtgtaa atctagaaat
     1321 attttatctg attaataaga tgatcttctt gagatcgttt tggtctgcgc gtaatctctt
     1381 gctctgaaaa cgaaaaaacc gccttgcagg gcggtttttc gaaggttctc tgagctacca
     1441 actctttgaa ccgaggtaac tggcttggag gagcgcagtc accaaaactt gtcctttcag
     1501 tttagcctta accggcgcat gacttcaaga ctaactcctc taaatcaatt accagtggct
     1561 gctgccagtg gtgcttttgc atgtctttcc gggttggact caagacgata gttaccggat
     1621 aaggcgcagc ggtcggactg aacggggggt tcgtgcatac agtccagctt ggagcgaact
     1681 gcctacccgg aactgagtgt caggcgtgga atgagacaaa cgcggccata acagcggaat
     1741 gacaccggta aaccgaaagg caggaacagg agagcgcacg agggagccgc cagggggaaa
     1801 cgcctggtat ctttatagtc ctgtcgggtt tcgccaccac tgatttgagc gtcagatttc
     1861 gtgatgcttg tcaggggggc ggagcctatg gaaaaacggc tttgccgcgg ccctctcact
     1921 tccctgttaa gtatcttcct ggcatcttcc aggaaatctc cgccccgttc gtaagccatt
     1981 tccgctcgcc gcagtcgaac gaccgagcgt agcgagtcag tgagcgagga agcggaatat
     2041 atcctgtatc acatattctg ctgacgcacc ggtgcagcct tttttctcct gccacatgaa
     2101 gcacttcact gacaccctca tcagtgccaa catagtaagc cagtatacac tccgctagcg
     2161 ctgatgtccg gcggtgcttt tgccgttacg caccaccccg tcagtagctg aacaggaggg
     2221 acagctgata gaaacagaag ccactggagc acctcaaaaa caccatcata cactaaatca
     2281 gtaagttggc agcatcaccc gacgcacttt gcgccgaata aatacctgtg acggaagatc
     2341 acttcgcaga ataaataaat cctggtgtcc ctgttgatac cgggaagccc tgggccaact
     2401 tttggcgaaa atgacacgtt gatcggcacg taagaggttc caactttcac cataatgaaa
     2461 taagatcact accgggcgta ttttttgagt tatcgagatt ttcaggagct aaggaagcta
     2521 aaatggagaa aaaaatcact ggatatacca ccgttgatat atcccaatgg catcgtaaag
     2581 aacattttga ggcatttcag tcagttgctc aatgtaccta taaccagacc gttcagctgg
     2641 atattacggc ctttttaaag accgtaaaga aaaataagca caagttttat ccggccttta
     2701 ttcacattct tgcccgcctg atgaatgctc atccggaatt ccgtatggca atgaaagacg
     2761 gtgagctggt gatatgggat agtgttcacc cttgttacac cgttttccat gagcaaactg
     2821 aaacgttttc atcgctctgg agtgaatacc acgacgattt ccggcagttt ctacacatat
     2881 attcgcaaga tgtggcgtgt tacggtgaaa acctggccta tttccctaaa gggtttattg
     2941 agaatatgtt tttcgtgtca gccaatccct gggtgagttt caccagtttt gatttaaacg
     3001 tggccaatat ggacaacttc ttcgcccccg ttttcaccat gggcaaatat tatacgcaag
     3061 gcgacaaggt gctgatgccg ctggcgattc aggttcatca tgccgtttgt gatggcttcc
     3121 atgtcggcag aatgcttaat gaattacaac agtactgcga tgagtggcag ggcggggcgt
     3181 aattttttta aggcagttat tggtgccctt aaacgcctgg ttgctacgcc tgaataagtg
     3241 ataataagcg gatgaatggc agaaattcga aagcaaattc gacccggtcg tcggttcagg
     3301 gcagggtcgt taaatagccg cttatgtcta ttgctggttt accggtttat tgactaccgg
     3361 aagcagtgtg accgtgtgct tctcaaatgc ctgaggccag tttgctcagg ctctccccgt
     3421 ggaggtaata attgacgata tgatcattta ttctgcctcc cagagcctga taaaaacggt
     3481 tagcgcttcg ttaatacaga tgtaggtgtt ccacagggta gccagcagca tcctgcgatg
     3541 cagatccgga acataatggt gcagggcgct tgtttcggcg tgggtatggt ggcaggcccc
     3601 gtggccgggg gactgttggg cgctgccggc acctgtccta cgagttgcat gataaagaag
     3661 acagtcataa gtgcggcgac gatagtcatg ccccgcgccc accggaagga gctaccggca
     3721 gcggtgcgga ctgttgtaac tcagaataag aaatgaggcc gctcatggcg ttgactctca
     3781 gtcatagtat cgtggtatca ccggttggtt ccactctctg ttgcgggcaa cttcagcagc
     3841 acgtagggga cttccgcgtt tccagacttt acgaaacacg gaaaccgaag accattcatg
     3901 ttgttgctca ggtcgcagac gttttgcagc agcagtcgct tcacgttcgc tcgcgtatcg
     3961 gtgattcatt ctgctaacca gtaaggcaac cccgccagcc tagccgggtc ctcaacgaca
     4021 ggagcacgat catgcgcacc cgtggccagg acccaacgct gcccgagatg cgccgcgtgc
     4081 ggctgctgga gatggcggac gcgatggata tgttctgcca agggttggtt tgcgcattca
     4141 cagttctccg caagaattga ttggctccaa ttcttggagt ggtgaatccg ttagcgaggt
     4201 gccgccggct tccattcagg tcgaggtggc ccggctccat gcaccgcgac gcaacgcggg
     4261 gaggcagaca aggtataggg cggcgcctac aatccatgcc aacccgttcc atgtgctcgc
     4321 cgaggcggca taaatcgccg tgacgatcag cggtccaatg atcgaagtta ggctggtaag
     4381 agccgcgagc gatccttgaa gctgtccctg atggtcgtca tctacctgcc tggacagcat
     4441 ggcctgcaac gcgggcatcc cgatgccgcc ggaagcgaga agaatcataa tggggaaggc
     4501 catccagcct cgcgtcgcga acgccagcaa gacgtagccc agcgcgtcgg ccgccatgcc
     4561 ggcgataatg gcctgcttct cgccgaaacg tttggtggcg ggaccagtga cgaaggcttg
     4621 agcgagggcg tgcaagattc cgaataccgc aagcgacagg ccgatcatcg tcgcgctcca
     4681 gcgaaagcgg tcctcgccga aaatgaccca gagcgctgcc ggcacctgtc ctacgagttg
     4741 catgataaag aagacagtca taagtgcggc gacgatagtc atgccccgcg cccaccggaa
     4801 ggagctgact gggttgaagg ctctcaaggg catcggtcga cgctctccct tatgcgactc
     4861 ctgcattagg aagcagccca gtagtaggtt gaggccgttg agcaccgccg ccgcaaggaa
     4921 tggtgcatgc aaggagatgg cgcccaacag tcccccggcc acggggcctg ccaccatacc
     4981 cacgccgaaa caagcgctca tgagcccgaa gtggcgagcc cgatcttccc catcggtgat
     5041 gtcggcgata taggcgccag caaccgcacc tgtggcgccg gtgatgccgg ccacgatgcg
     5101 tccggcgtag aggatccaca ggacgggtgt ggtcgccatg atcgcgtagt cgatagtggc
     5161 tccaagtagc gaagcgagca ggactgggcg gcggccaaag cggtcggaca gtgctccgag
     5221 aacgggtgcg catagaaatt gcatcaacgc atatagcgct agcagcacgc catagtgact
     5281 ggcgatgctg tcggaatgga cgatatcccg caagaggccc ggcagtaccg gcataaccaa
     5341 gcctatgcct acagcatcca gggtgacggt gccgaggatg acgatgagcg cattgttaga
     5401 tttcatacac ggtgcctgac tgcgttagca atttaactgt gataaactac cgcattaaag
     5461 cttgttcagt ccgccgtcgt cttggcggtg atgtgaggcc gagacgaatc tccgtctccg
     5521 ttcagtccgc cgtcgtcttg gcggtgatgt gaggcgctag cattatacct aggactgagc
     5581 tagctgtcaa tcaatcaatc cgcaccaggt cggcagcgtt cagtttggaa gtgttgctct
     5641 ttggaggcac gtagatttcc acccggaacc tataccttcg tccgacaatg atagcatcct
     5701 cccgaatccg cctcagtcgg gagatgtgca ggccaatatt tccagcgacg ccttcgacag
     5761 ccaggaaccc cagagatcca gtatcaatga ctttgacgac cacgccttcg tagacctctc
     5821 ccacctgtgg agggggcagc cgggaccctg cggaaggtgc tttgttggga ggtttctgat
     5881 ctggctggct ctgggcggtg gctggcttag gaggtttatg ccaagcatct ccgtcgtccc
     5941 tgcgccgtgg cttggggttc tgcactgatc cgttaaacac tgcagccacc atctgcaggt
     6001 agtcctgaga gaaccgagct tctgtgactg ctgctggtcc gcccacggtc agtctcacct
     6061 tgtccaggtg cttgatagct gcctgggtaa tggttgcatc ctgcagcagg tgatccttca
     6121 tctgccactt cagggtcagt cccagccgtg ccagcatatc cagaatgctc cttgggacgg
     6181 cattttttct cttccgatcg taggccatca tttcccgtgc gcgattcacc agtgcagtca
     6241 ggtcgggggt cccatcagcc cgatccagca cgttgaagtg agccagatcc ttccgtgtct
     6301 gagttctagc atctgtattg gcggccccgg cgattgtcac tgcccagtct gcgccggccc
     6361 ccagctgttt gcttgcattg atcaggaatg tgccagtatc tctttcatag gctccagcat
     6421 agtcaatcag gcggccgatc acgtccatca tcagccggtg cagtcgcaga tgatccccca
     6481 gatagaccct ccccaccaga aatctatgct cttcgatagt tttgatggct gctgcgtagc
     6541 tctggcgctc ctcggggcta attgtcttag ggtggcactt catgaccttg tcgtgcaggt
     6601 cggtccgcag ctcctgtgcg gcgacgatct gtgacttctc ctgggtttca tcctcaatct
     6661 cggccagcct tgccacctct tcatcgcgca ccttatgttt ggcgaacagg tctgacagga
     6721 ctgccatgtg attgtaccgt gcgatctgcc gcagcccccg cagtgtcctt gcgacccgca
     6781 gttcaggctc ggatgccccg tccccctctg gatcatcctc ggctggtcga gctgtggtag
     6841 gtgttgccat aaacaggcga tcgaatgttg cggggttggc aaacagagct cggaatggct
     6901 tcaggtcaaa aggagcagcc cttccctcga agcgtgcctc gccagttttc aggaacagca
     6961 ccaggacatc tcggaaccgc ttgaccaggt ccagagcttc ccgccgggcg tcggcctggt
     7021 ctgtggcgtc cccgtcctgg accagctcgt acttcccctg cagggcttcc catttccgca
     7081 gctggtgcag caggttagac acgtctgagg ctggcacgaa atgcatgacc agatacagtg
     7141 cagcctgcca atgctcgtac tgccctcgtg tatcgatagg ttcgggcagc actggtgccc
     7201 tagtcatggc tgttgccccg ggctcaattt tcagaatcca atcgaacccc ttggctctga
     7261 tataatcctc gaacataaaa gccagcatat ctctccggta attctcaata aactcagcct
     7321 gttttcttgc gttttcgctg tcgctttcgt atccgatctg gacccgaaac tctgttgcag
     7381 tttccccagt cagtgcagac aggtattctc tcagagtctc tccgtcattg ggaggcctca
     7441 gccgtgatga ccgtccttcc atcacgtcag agtaggcctt agtgacattc acggactgag
     7501 ccagagctgt tgctgcctct ttggccctag ctgctgggcc agccagtgca gtccctgtaa
     7561 tcccggatgc gtaagctctg aatgggccgt catacaggcg cagcagggcg atgtacctgg
     7621 ccttggttgc gggatcgtcc agctctcttg gggcaggtgg gggtggcagc tttgttgcga
     7681 aggcatgttt tcttgtatcc ctcagcccgt ggacataccc gcgcacccca tcggcccttt
     7741 tcagcagcag cttcagcctg ggcagtcctg aactgacttc aggtgcatcc ttcacagcct
     7801 tgacgatctc agaatacagt gtagaaaagt gctccttgct tgcgtagtgg gcgacaaagg
     7861 cgccggacag atctgccagc agtctggccc ccagtgcttt ggcatcattg tcgatgatag
     7921 ctcggatagc tgccacagtt ttgtctgtca ggaccacatg ctctgcctct ttggccttcc
     7981 cccaccgggt cttttccagc tctttccgaa tctctttcag aaagccagct cttgccccca
     8041 gatgaaatgt ctgatttcta cagcccctca ggtatcgcag cagagcgaac acgaacccct
     8101 cgtttccttc tgcccccagt cggtccagct ctggagtctc cccgaagtag attccccttc
     8161 tagccattgc ctcggcgacc a
//
